>Addgene plasmid #173660 | Lenti-sgStag2#2/Cre | addgene full sequence | sequence record 361931 | Addgene NGS Result
AACAAATAGGGGTTCCGCGCACATTTCCCCGAAAAGTGCCACCTGACGTCGACGGATCGGGAGATCTCCC
GATCCCCTATGGTGCACTCTCAGTACAATCTGCTCTGATGCCGCATAGTTAAGCCAGTATCTGCTCCCTG
CTTGTGTGTTGGAGGTCGCTGAGTAGTGCGCGAGCAAAATTTAAGCTACAACAAGGCAAGGCTTGACCGA
CAATTGCATGAAGAATCTGCTTAGGGTTAGGCGTTTTGCGCTGCTTCGCGATGTACGGGCCAGATATACG
CGTTGACATTGATTATTGACTAGTTATTAATAGTAATCAATTACGGGGTCATTAGTTCATAGCCCATATA
TGGAGTTCCGCGTTACATAACTTACGGTAAATGGCCCGCCTGGCTGACCGCCCAACGACCCCCGCCCATT
GACGTCAATAATGACGTATGTTCCCATAGTAACGCCAATAGGGACTTTCCATTGACGTCAATGGGTGGAG
TATTTACGGTAAACTGCCCACTTGGCAGTACATCAAGTGTATCATATGCCAAGTACGCCCCCTATTGACG
TCAATGACGGTAAATGGCCCGCCTGGCATTATGCCCAGTACATGACCTTATGGGACTTTCCTACTTGGCA
GTACATCTACGTATTAGTCATCGCTATTACCATGGTGATGCGGTTTTGGCAGTACATCAATGGGCGTGGA
TAGCGGTTTGACTCACGGGGATTTCCAAGTCTCCACCCCATTGACGTCAATGGGAGTTTGTTTTGGCACC
AAAATCAACGGGACTTTCCAAAATGTCGTAACAACTCCGCCCCATTGACGCAAATGGGCGGTAGGCGTGT
ACGGTGGGAGGTCTATATAAGCAGCGCGTTTTGCCTGTACTGGGTCTCTCTGGTTAGACCAGATCTGAGC
CTGGGAGCTCTCTGGCTAACTAGGGAACCCACTGCTTAAGCCTCAATAAAGCTTGCCTTGAGTGCTTCAA
GTAGTGTGTGCCCGTCTGTTGTGTGACTCTGGTAACTAGAGATCCCTCAGACCCTTTTAGTCAGTGTGGA
AAATCTCTAGCAGTGGCGCCCGAACAGGGACTTGAAAGCGAAAGGGAAACCAGAGGAGCTCTCTCGACGC
AGGACTCGGCTTGCTGAAGCGCGCACGGCAAGAGGCGAGGGGCGGCGACTGGTGAGTACGCCAAAAATTT
TGACTAGCGGAGGCTAGAAGGAGAGAGATGGGTGCGAGAGCGTCAGTATTAAGCGGGGGAGAATTAGATC
GCGATGGGAAAAAATTCGGTTAAGGCCAGGGGGAAAGAAAAAATATAAATTAAAACATATAGTATGGGCA
AGCAGGGAGCTAGAACGATTCGCAGTTAATCCTGGCCTGTTAGAAACATCAGAAGGCTGTAGACAAATAC
TGGGACAGCTACAACCATCCCTTCAGACAGGATCAGAAGAACTTAGATCATTATATAATACAGTAGCAAC
CCTCTATTGTGTGCATCAAAGGATAGAGATAAAAGACACCAAGGAAGCTTTAGACAAGATAGAGGAAGAG
CAAAACAAAAGTAAGACCACCGCACAGCAAGCGGCCGGCCGCTGATCTTCAGACCTGGAGGAGGAGATAT
GAGGGACAATTGGAGAAGTGAATTATATAAATATAAAGTAGTAAAAATTGAACCATTAGGAGTAGCACCC
ACCAAGGCAAAGAGAAGAGTGGTGCAGAGAGAAAAAAGAGCAGTGGGAATAGGAGCTTTGTTCCTTGGGT
TCTTGGGAGCAGCAGGAAGCACTATGGGCGCAGCGTCAATGACGCTGACGGTACAGGCCAGACAATTATT
GTCTGGTATAGTGCAGCAGCAGAACAATTTGCTGAGGGCTATTGAGGCGCAACAGCATCTGTTGCAACTC
ACAGTCTGGGGCATCAAGCAGCTCCAGGCAAGAATCCTGGCTGTGGAAAGATACCTAAAGGATCAACAGC
TCCTGGGGATTTGGGGTTGCTCTGGAAAACTCATTTGCACCACTGCTGTGCCTTGGAATGCTAGTTGGAG
TAATAAATCTCTGGAACAGATTTGGAATCACACGACCTGGATGGAGTGGGACAGAGAAATTAACAATTAC
ACAAGCTTAATACACTCCTTAATTGAAGAATCGCAAAACCAGCAAGAAAAGAATGAACAAGAATTATTGG
AATTAGATAAATGGGCAAGTTTGTGGAATTGGTTTAACATAACAAATTGGCTGTGGTATATAAAATTATT
CATAATGATAGTAGGAGGCTTGGTAGGTTTAAGAATAGTTTTTGCTGTACTTTCTATAGTGAATAGAGTT
AGGCAGGGATATTCACCATTATCGTTTCAGACCCACCTCCCAACCCCGAGGGGACCCGACAGGCCCGAAG
GAATAGAAGAAGAAGGTGGAGAGAGAGACAGAGACAGATCCATTCGATTAGTGAACGGATCGGCACTGCG
TGCGCCAATTCTGCAGACAAATGGCAGTATTCATCCACAATTTTAAAAGAAAAGGGGGGATTGGGGGGTA
CAGTGCAGGGGAAAGAATAGTAGACATAATAGCAACAGACATACAAACTAAAGAATTACAAAAACAAATT
ACAAAAATTCAAAATTTTCGGGTTTATTACAGGGACAGCAGAGATCCAGTTTGGTTAGTACCGGGCCCGC
TCTAGCCCTGCAGGAACTGTTTAAACTGTGAGGGCCTATTTCCCATGATTCCTTCATATTTGCATATACG
ATACAAGGCTGTTAGAGAGATAATTGGAATTAATTTGACTGTAAACACAAAGATATTAGTACAAAATACG
TGACGTAGAAAGTAATAATTTCTTGGGTAGTTTGCAGTTTTAAAATTATGTTTTAAAATGGACTATCATA
TGCTTACCGTAACTTGAAAGTATTTCGATTTCTTGGCTTTATATATCTTGTGGAAAGGACCAAACACCGG
TCAAGAAGCGCTATGTCCGTTTTAGAGCTAGAAATAGCAAGTTAAAATAAGGCTAGTCCGTTATCAACTT
GAAAAAGTGGCACCGAGTCGGTGCTTTTTTGTTTGGCGCGCCTATGGCTTAATTAACATGGCGGCCGCAT
TCTACCGGGTAGGGGAGGCGCTTTTCCCAAGGCAGTCTGGAGCATGCGCTTTAGCAGCCCCGCTGGGCAC
TTGGCGCTACACAAGTGGCCTCTGGCCTCGCACACATTCCACATCCACCGGTAGGCGCCAACCGGCTCCG
TTCTTTGGTGGCCCCTTCGCGCCACCTTCTACTCCTCCCCTAGTCAGGAAGTTCCCCCCCGCCCCGCAGC
TCGCGTCGTGCAGGACGTGACAAATGGAAGTAGCACGTCTCACTAGTCTCGTGCAGATGGACAGCACCGC
TGAGCAATGGAAGCGGGTAGGCCTTTGGGGCAGCGGCCAATAGCAGCTTTGCTCCTTCGCTTTCTGGGCT
CAGAGGCTGGGAAGGGGTGGGTCCGGGGGCGGGCTCAGGGGCGGGCTCAGGGGCGGGGCGGGCGCCCGAA
GGTCCTCCGGAGGCCCGGCATTCTGCACGCTTCAAAAGCGCACGTCTGCCGCGCTGTTCTCCTCTTCCTC
ATCTCCGGGACCCGGGATGCCCAAGAAGAAGAGGAAGGTGTCCAATTTACTGACCGTACACCAAAATTTG
CCTGCATTACCGGTCGATGCAACGAGTGATGAGGTTCGCAAGAACCTGATGGACATGTTCAGGGATCGCC
AGGCGTTTTCTGAGCATACCTGGAAAATGCTTCTGTCCGTTTGCCGGTCGTGGGCGGCATGGTGCAAGTT
GAATAACCGGAAATGGTTTCCCGCAGAACCTGAAGATGTTCGCGATTATCTTCTATATCTTCAGGCGCGC
GGTCTGGCAGTAAAAACTATCCAGCAACATTTGGGCCAGCTAAACATGCTTCATCGTCGGTCCGGGCTGC
CACGACCAAGTGACAGCAATGCTGTTTCACTGGTTATGCGGCGGATCCGAAAAGAAAACGTTGATGCCGG
TGAACGTGCAAAACAGGCTCTAGCGTTCGAACGCACTGATTTCGACCAGGTTCGTTCACTCATGGAAAAT
AGCGATCGCTGCCAGGATATACGTAATCTGGCATTTCTGGGGATTGCTTATAACACCCTGTTACGTATAG
CCGAAATTGCCAGGATCAGGGTTAAAGATATCTCACGTACTGACGGTGGGAGAATGTTAATCCATATTGG
CAGAACGAAAACGCTGGTTAGCACCGCAGGTGTAGAGAAGGCACTTAGCCTGGGGGTAACTAAACTGGTC
GAGCGATGGATTTCCGTCTCTGGTGTAGCTGATGATCCGAATAACTACCTGTTTTGCCGGGTCAGAAAAA
ATGGTGTTGCCGCGCCATCTGCCACCAGCCAGCTATCAACTCGCGCCCTGGAAGGGATTTTTGAAGCAAC
TCATCGATTGATTTACGGCGCTAAGGATGACTCTGGTCAGAGATACCTGGCCTGGTCTGGACACAGTGCC
CGTGTCGGAGCCGCGCGAGATATGGCCCGCGCTGGAGTTTCAATACCGGAGATCATGCAAGCTGGTGGCT
GGACCAATGTAAATATTGTCATGAACTATATCCGTAACCTGGATAGTGAAACAGGGGCAATGGTGCGCCT
GCTGGAAGATGGCGATTAGCCATGTTTAAGGGTTCCGGTTCCACTAGGTACAATTCGATATCAAGCTTAT
CGATAATCAACCTCTGGATTACAAAATTTGTGAAAGATTGACTGGTATTCTTAACTATGTTGCTCCTTTT
ACGCTATGTGGATACGCTGCTTTAATGCCTTTGTATCATGCTATTGCTTCCCGTATGGCTTTCATTTTCT
CCTCCTTGTATAAATCCTGGTTGCTGTCTCTTTATGAGGAGTTGTGGCCCGTTGTCAGGCAACGTGGCGT
GGTGTGCACTGTGTTTGCTGACGCAACCCCCACTGGTTGGGGCATTGCCACCACCTGTCAGCTCCTTTCC
GGGACTTTCGCTTTCCCCCTCCCTATTGCCACGGCGGAACTCATCGCCGCCTGCCTTGCCCGCTGCTGGA
CAGGGGCTCGGCTGTTGGGCACTGACAATTCCGTGGTGTTGTCGGGGAAATCATCGTCCTTTCCTTGGCT
GCTCGCCTGTGTTGCCACCTGGATTCTGCGCGGGACGTCCTTCTGCTACGTCCCTTCGGCCCTCAATCCA
GCGGACCTTCCTTCCCGCGGCCTGCTGCCGGCTCTGCGGCCTCTTCCGCGTCTTCGCCTTCGCCCTCAGA
CGAGTCGGATCTCCCTTTGGGCCGCCTCCCCGCATCGATACCGTCGACCTCGATCGAGACCTAGAAAAAC
ATGGAGCAATCACAAGTAGCAATACAGCAGCTACCAATGCTGATTGTGCCTGGCTAGAAGCACAAGAGGA
GGAGGAGGTGGGTTTTCCAGTCACACCTCAGGTACCTTTAAGACCAATGACTTACAAGGCAGCTGTAGAT
CTTAGCCACTTTTTAAAAGAAAAGGGGGGACTGGAAGGGCTAATTCACTCCCAACGAAGACAAGATATCC
TTGATCTGTGGATCTACCACACACAAGGCTACTTCCCTGATTGGCAGAACTACACACCAGGGCCAGGGAT
CAGATATCCACTGACCTTTGGATGGTGCTACAAGCTAGTACCAGTTGAGCAAGAGAAGGTAGAAGAAGCC
AATGAAGGAGAGAACACCCGCTTGTTACACCCTGTGAGCCTGCATGGGATGGATGACCCGGAGAGAGAAG
TATTAGAGTGGAGGTTTGACAGCCGCCTAGCATTTCATCACATGGCCCGAGAGCTGCATCCGGACTGTAC
TGGGTCTCTCTGGTTAGACCAGATCTGAGCCTGGGAGCTCTCTGGCTAACTAGGGAACCCACTGCTTAAG
CCTCAATAAAGCTTGCCTTGAGTGCTTCAAGTAGTGTGTGCCCGTCTGTTGTGTGACTCTGGTAACTAGA
GATCCCTCAGACCCTTTTAGTCAGTGTGGAAAATCTCTAGCAGCATGTGAGCAAAAGGCCAGCAAAAGGC
CAGGAACCGTAAAAAGGCCGCGTTGCTGGCGTTTTTCCATAGGCTCCGCCCCCCTGACGAGCATCACAAA
AATCGACGCTCAAGTCAGAGGTGGCGAAACCCGACAGGACTATAAAGATACCAGGCGTTTCCCCCTGGAA
GCTCCCTCGTGCGCTCTCCTGTTCCGACCCTGCCGCTTACCGGATACCTGTCCGCCTTTCTCCCTTCGGG
AAGCGTGGCGCTTTCTCATAGCTCACGCTGTAGGTATCTCAGTTCGGTGTAGGTCGTTCGCTCCAAGCTG
GGCTGTGTGCACGAACCCCCCGTTCAGCCCGACCGCTGCGCCTTATCCGGTAACTATCGTCTTGAGTCCA
ACCCGGTAAGACACGACTTATCGCCACTGGCAGCAGCCACTGGTAACAGGATTAGCAGAGCGAGGTATGT
AGGCGGTGCTACAGAGTTCTTGAAGTGGTGGCCTAACTACGGCTACACTAGAAGAACAGTATTTGGTATC
TGCGCTCTGCTGAAGCCAGTTACCTTCGGAAAAAGAGTTGGTAGCTCTTGATCCGGCAAACAAACCACCG
CTGGTAGCGGTGGTTTTTTTGTTTGCAAGCAGCAGATTACGCGCAGAAAAAAAGGATCTCAAGAAGATCC
TTTGATCTTTTCTACGGGGTCTGACGCTCAGTGGAACGAAAACTCACGTTAAGGGATTTTGGTCATGAGA
TTATCAAAAAGGATCTTCACCTAGATCCTTTTAAATTAAAAATGAAGTTTTAAATCAATCTAAAGTATAT
ATGAGTAAACTTGGTCTGACAGTTACCAATGCTTAATCAGTGAGGCACCTATCTCAGCGATCTGTCTATT
TCGTTCATCCATAGTTGCCTGACTCCCCGTCGTGTAGATAACTACGATACGGGAGGGCTTACCATCTGGC
CCCAGTGCTGCAATGATACCGCGAGACCCACGCTCACCGGCTCCAGATTTATCAGCAATAAACCAGCCAG
CCGGAAGGGCCGAGCGCAGAAGTGGTCCTGCAACTTTATCCGCCTCCATCCAGTCTATTAATTGTTGCCG
GGAAGCTAGAGTAAGTAGTTCGCCAGTTAATAGTTTGCGCAACGTTGTTGCCATTGCTACAGGCATCGTG
GTGTCACGCTCGTCGTTTGGTATGGCTTCATTCAGCTCCGGTTCCCAACGATCAAGGCGAGTTACATGAT
CCCCCATGTTGTGCAAAAAAGCGGTTAGCTCCTTCGGTCCTCCGATCGTTGTCAGAAGTAAGTTGGCCGC
AGTGTTATCACTCATGGTTATGGCAGCACTGCATAATTCTCTTACTGTCATGCCATCCGTAAGATGCTTT
TCTGTGACTGGTGAGTACTCAACCAAGTCATTCTGAGAATAGTGTATGCGGCGACCGAGTTGCTCTTGCC
CGGCGTCAATACGGGATAATACCGCGCCACATAGCAGAACTTTAAAAGTGCTCATCATTGGAAAACGTTC
TTCGGGGCGAAAACTCTCAAGGATCTTACCGCTGTTGAGATCCAGTTCGATGTAACCCACTCGTGCACCC
AACTGATCTTCAGCATCTTTTACTTTCACCAGCGTTTCTGGGTGAGCAAAAACAGGAAGGCAAAATGCCG
CAAAAAAGGGAATAAGGGCGACACGGAAATGTTGAATACTCATACTCTTCCTTTTTCAATATTATTGAAG
CATTTATCAGGGTTATTGTCTCATGAGCGGATACATATTTGAATGTATTTAGAAAAATA
Features (pLannotate 1.2.2; 21 found; start..end, strand, type, name):
     78..130     -  misc_feature   bom (fragment): basis of mobility region from pBR322
    285..664     +  enhancer       CMV enhancer: human cytomegalovirus immediate early enhancer
    665..864     +  promoter       CMV promoter: human cytomegalovirus (CMV) immediate early promoter
    882..1062    +  LTR            5' LTR (truncated): truncated 5' long terminal repeat (LTR) from HIV-1
   1109..1234    +  misc_feature   HIV-1 Ψ: packaging signal of human immunodeficiency virus type 1
   1218..1556    +  CDS            HIV-1 gag (fragment): gag protein from human immunodeficiency virus 1; gag
   1731..1964    +  misc_feature   RRE: The Rev response element (RRE) of HIV-1 allows for Rev-dependent mRNA export from the nucleus to the cytoplasm.
   2341..2441    +  CDS            Rev (fragment): human immunodeficiency virus 1 (HIV-1) Rev protein; rev; enhances nuclear export of unspliced and incompletely spliced viral mRNAs
   2491..2608    +  misc_feature   cPPT/CTS: central polypurine tract and central termination sequence of HIV-1
   2690..2930    +  promoter       U6 promoter: RNA polymerase III promoter for human U6 snRNA
   2959..3034    +  misc_RNA       gRNA scaffold: guide RNA scaffold for the Streptococcus pyogenes CRISPR/Cas9 system
   3087..3579    +  promoter       PGK promoter: mouse phosphoglycerate kinase 1 promoter
   3609..4639    +  CDS            Cre (fragment): site-specific recombinase Cre is a site-specific recombinase from bacteriophage P1. Recombination occurs at loxP sequences.
   4672..4695    +  misc_feature   MCS (fragment): pBluescript multiple cloning site
   4695..5283    +  misc_feature   WPRE: woodchuck hepatitis virus posttranscriptional regulatory element
   5284..5303    +  misc_feature   MCS (fragment): pBluescript multiple cloning site
   5305..5805    +  CDS            nef (fragment): NEF_HV1LA - Experimental evidence at protein level: Swiss-Prot protein existence level 1. Extracellular Nef protein targets CD4(+) T-lymphocytes for apoptosis by interacting with CXCR4 surface receptors. From Human immunodeficiency virus type 1 group M subtype B (isolate Lai) (HIV-1).
   5812..5992    +  LTR            5' LTR (truncated): truncated 5' long terminal repeat (LTR) from HIV-1
   6054..6642    -  rep_origin     ori: high-copy-number ColE1/pMB1/pBR322/pUC origin of replication
   6813..7673    -  CDS            AmpR: β-lactamase; bla; confers resistance to ampicillin, carbenicillin, and related antibiotics
   7674..19      -  promoter       AmpR promoter (across the origin): bla
