[The description below was written by a language model from this plasmid's Addgene catalogue record and pLannotate feature annotations shown in this document.]
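Description:
Lenti-sgStag2#2/Cre is a 7.8 kb HIV-1-based lentiviral transfer plasmid built on the pLL3.3 backbone that delivers a CRISPR guide RNA and Cre recombinase together from a single provirus. In bacteria it is maintained as a high-copy plasmid through a ColE1/pUC-type origin and selected with ampicillin via the β-lactamase gene. The viral portion begins with a CMV enhancer/promoter fused to a truncated 5' LTR, which drives transcription of the genomic RNA in packaging cells, followed by the Ψ packaging signal with a partial gag sequence, the Rev response element for Rev-dependent nuclear export, and the cPPT/CTS. A WPRE sits downstream of the payload to boost transcript stability and expression, and the cassette ends in a residual nef fragment and a second truncated LTR. Because no viral structural or enzymatic genes are intact, particles must be produced with packaging and envelope functions supplied in trans.

The payload consists of two independent expression units in the same orientation. A human U6 RNA polymerase III promoter drives a guide targeting mouse Stag2 (the second of the Stag2 guides, judging by the name), fused to the Streptococcus pyogenes Cas9 gRNA scaffold. Immediately downstream, the mouse PGK promoter drives Cre. The plasmid carries no Cas9, so the nuclease must come from the recipient cells or animal. In this design, Cre can recombine loxP-flanked alleles in transduced cells while the guide directs Cas9 to disrupt Stag2 in those same cells. The associated publication concerns functional analysis of tumour suppressors in oncogenic KRAS-driven lung cancer, which is consistent with that use, although the record does not specify the recipient mouse genotypes.
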