Addgene plasmid #173660: Lenti-sgStag2#2/Cre
Purpose: Expresses a Stag2-targeting gRNA and Cre-recombinase
Depositing lab: Charles Swanton. Depositing organization: University College London. Publication: A functional taxonomy of tumor suppression in oncogenic KRAS-driven lung cancer. Cai H, Chew SK, Li C, Tsai MK, Andrejka L, Murray CW, Hughes NW, Shuldiner EG, Ashkin EL, Tang R, Hung KL, Chen LC, Lee SYC, Yousefi M, Lin WY, Kunder CA, Cong L, McFarland CD, Petrov DA, Swanton C, Winslow MM. Cancer Discov. 2021 Feb 19. pii: 2159-8290.CD-20-1325. doi: 10.1158/2159-8290.CD-20-1325. PubMed 33608386.
Backbone
  Vector backbone: pLL3.3
  Vector type: Lentiviral, Cre/Lox, CRISPR
Growth in bacteria
  Bacterial resistance: Ampicillin, 100 μg/mL
  Growth temperature: 37°C
  Growth strain: NEB Stable
  Copy number: High Copy
Gene/Insert
  Gene/Insert name: gRNA targeting Stag2
  gRNA/shRNA sequence: GGTCAAGAAGCGCTATGTCC
  Species: M. musculus (mouse)
  Entrez Gene: Stag2 (a.k.a. 9230105L23Rik, B230112I07Rik, S, SA, SA-2, SAP2)
  Cloning method: Restriction Enzyme; 5′ cloning site unknown (unknown if destroyed); 3′ cloning site unknown (unknown if destroyed)
Terms and licenses: Academic/Nonprofit Terms; Industry Terms: Not Available to Industry
How to cite: Lenti-sgStag2#2/Cre was a gift from Charles Swanton (Addgene plasmid # 173660 ; http://n2t.net/addgene:173660 ; RRID:Addgene_173660)
